Addgene plasmid #201208: AAVTRE3_smFP_Myc
Purpose: AAV vector for TRE(TRE3G)-driven smFP_Myc (Myc-tagged spaghetti monster) expression
Depositing lab: Tetsuo Yamamori. Depositing organization: RIKEN Center for Brain Science. Publication: Serial Two-Photon Tomography of the Whole Marmoset Brain for Neuroanatomical Analyses. Watakabe A, Tani T, Abe H, Skibbe H, Ichinohe N, Yamamori T. J Vis Exp. 2025 Jan 17;(215). doi: 10.3791/67694. PubMed 39895625.
Backbone
  Vector backbone: pAAVTRE3_Clover
  Backbone manufacturer: addgene Plasmid #135179
  Modifications to backbone: Replacement of clover insert with smFP_Myc (WPRE is retained)
  Vector type: Mammalian Expression, Bacterial Expression, AAV
Growth in bacteria
  Bacterial resistance: Ampicillin, 100 μg/mL
  Growth temperature: 37°C
  Growth strain: NEB Stable
  Copy number: High Copy
Gene/Insert
  Gene/Insert name: smFP _Myc (from addgene #59757)
  Species: Synthetic
  Promoter: TRE3G
  Cloning method: Restriction Enzyme; 5′ cloning site EcoRI (not destroyed); 3′ cloning site BamHI (not destroyed)
  Sequencing primers: 5′ ATAAGCTTTAGGCGTGTACGGT; 3′ cagcaaccaggatttatacaagg
Resource information
  A portion of this plasmid was derived from a plasmid made by: Looger lab (from addgene #59757)
Terms and licenses: Academic/Nonprofit Terms; Industry Terms: Not Available to Industry
Depositor comments: Please visit https://doi.org/10.1101/2021.12.26.474213 for bioRxiv preprint.
How to cite: AAVTRE3_smFP_Myc was a gift from Tetsuo Yamamori (Addgene plasmid # 201208 ; http://n2t.net/addgene:201208 ; RRID:Addgene_201208)
