[The description below was written by a language model from this plasmid's Addgene catalogue record and pLannotate feature annotations shown in this document.]
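Description:
AAVTRE3_smFP_Myc is an adeno-associated virus transfer plasmid of about 5.6 kb for tetracycline-regulated expression of a Myc-tagged "spaghetti monster" fluorescent protein (smFP_Myc) in mammalian cells. It was made from the pAAVTRE3_Clover backbone by swapping the Clover reporter for the smFP_Myc coding sequence between EcoRI and BamHI sites, both of which were preserved. In bacteria it replicates from a high-copy ColE1/pUC-type origin and is selected with ampicillin through the bla gene. An f1 phage origin is also present, along with small remnants of pBR322 bom and rop sequences.

The expression cassette lies between AAV2 inverted terminal repeats, which allow it to be packaged into recombinant AAV particles. The automated annotation finds the right-hand ITR intact, while the left-hand one appears only as two short fragments; this may simply reflect how difficult these repeats are to sequence and annotate. Within the cassette, the third-generation Tet-responsive TRE3G promoter drives the insert, so transcription depends on a tetracycline-controlled transactivator supplied separately, for example from a second vector. The coding region is annotated as a fragment of a GFP variant, which fits the design of smFPs: a GFP-derived scaffold carrying multiple copies of an epitope tag, here Myc, that is detected with anti-tag antibodies rather than by intrinsic fluorescence. Downstream, the retained WPRE enhances transcript stability and expression, and the human growth hormone polyadenylation signal terminates the message.

The associated publication concerns whole-brain serial two-photon tomography of the marmoset, suggesting use as a high-sensitivity, antibody-detectable label for neuroanatomical tracing.
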