Features (pLannotate 1.2.2; 15 found; start..end, strand, type, name):
     12..39      +  repeat_region  AAV2 ITR (fragment): inverted terminal repeat of adeno-associated virus serotype 2 inverted
     68..95      +  repeat_region  AAV2 ITR (fragment): inverted terminal repeat of adeno-associated virus serotype 2 inverted
    147..525     +  promoter       TRE3G promoter: 3rd-generation Tet-responsive promoter that can be activated by binding of Tet-On® 3G
    662..1546    +  CDS            vsfGFP-9 (fragment): vsfGFP-9 is a basic (constitutively fluorescent) green fluorescent protein published in 2015, derived from Aequorea victoria. It has low acid sensitivity.
   1663..1686    +  misc_feature   MCS (fragment): pBluescript multiple cloning site
   1686..2274    +  misc_feature   WPRE: woodchuck hepatitis virus posttranscriptional regulatory element
   2306..2782    +  polyA_signal   hGH poly(A) signal: human growth hormone polyadenylation signal
   2822..2962    +  repeat_region  AAV2 ITR: inverted terminal repeat of adeno-associated virus serotype 2 inverted
   2967..3018    -  misc_feature   bom (fragment): basis of mobility region from pBR322
   3037..3492    +  rep_origin     f1 ori (sequence partly withheld): f1 bacteriophage origin of replication; arrow indicates direction of (+) strand synthesis
   3493..3542    -  misc_feature   bom (fragment): basis of mobility region from pBR322
   3644..3679    -  CDS            rop (fragment): Rop protein, which maintains plasmids at low copy number; rop
   3774..3878    +  promoter       AmpR promoter: bla
   3879..4739    +  CDS            AmpR: β-lactamase; bla; confers resistance to ampicillin, carbenicillin, and related antibiotics
   4910..5498    +  rep_origin     ori: high-copy-number ColE1/pMB1/pBR322/pUC origin of replication
>Addgene plasmid #201208 | AAVTRE3_smFP_Myc | addgene full sequence | sequence record 401052 | Addgene NGS Result
CCTGCAGGCAGCTGCGCGCTCGCTCGCTCACTGAGGCCGCCCGGGCGTCGGGCGACCTTTGGTCGCCCGG
CCTCAGTGAGCGAGCGAGCGCGCAGAGAGGGAGTGGCCAACTCCATCACTAGGGGTTCCTGCGGCCGCAC
GCGTTCGAGTTTACTCCCTATCAGTGATAGAGAACGTATGAAGAGTTTACTCCCTATCAGTGATAGAGAA
CGTATGCAGACTTTACTCCCTATCAGTGATAGAGAACGTATAAGGAGTTTACTCCCTATCAGTGATAGAG
AACGTATGACCAGTTTACTCCCTATCAGTGATAGAGAACGTATCTACAGTTTACTCCCTATCAGTGATAG
AGAACGTATATCCAGTTTACTCCCTATCAGTGATAGAGAACGTATAAGCTTTAGGCGTGTACGGTGGGCG
CCTATAAAAGCAGAGCTCGTTTAGTGAACCGTCAGATCGCCTGGAGCAATTCCACAACACTTTTGTCTTA
TACCAACTTTCCGTACCACTTCCTACCCTCGTAAAGTCGACGAATTCAATTGCGGCCGCCACCATGGAGC
AAAAACTGATATCGGAGGAAGACTTGGCAGAGCAGAAACTGATTTCGGAAGAGGATCTTGCCGAACAAAA
ACTGATCAGTGAGGAAGACCTTGCCGGAGTGTCGAAGGGTGAAGAGCTGTTCACCGGCGTGGTGCCCATC
CTCGTCGAGCTGGACGGAGATGTCAATGGACATAAATTCTCCGTACGGGGAGAGGGCGAGGGCGACGCAA
CCAACGGTAAACTGACCCTGAAGTTCATTTGCACCACGGGTAAACTGCCCGTACCCTGGCCCACCCTGGT
CACAACCTTGGGTGGCGGAGTTCAGTGTTTTTCGCGGTATCCAGATCACATGAAGCAGCATGACTTTTTC
AAGAGCGCTATGCCCGAGGGTTACGTTCAAGAGAGGACCATCAGTTTCAAGGACGACGGCACCTACAAGA
CACGGGCTGAGGTGAAATTCGAGGGTGATACACTCGTGAATCGTATCGAGCTGAAGGGCATAGATTTTAA
GGAGGATGGCAATATCCTGGGCCACAAGTTGGAGTATAACTTCAACAGTCACAATGTCTATATAACTGCC
GATAAGCAGAAGAATGGCATTAAAGCCAATTTCAAAATTCGTCACAATGTCGAAGGCGGCGCAGAACAGA
AGCTCATCAGTGAAGAGGATCTGGCCGCAGAGCAGAAACTCATTAGCGAGGAGGACTTGGGCGGAGGCGG
CGAGCAGAAGCTGATATCGGAGGAAGACCTGGCGGCCGAGCAAAAGCTCATCTCGGAGGAGGATCTCGCG
GGAGGAGATGGAAGTGTCCAGTTGGCGGATCACTACCAGCAGAATACGCCAATTGGTGACGGCCCCGTCC
TTCTGCCGGATAACCACTACCTCTCCACCCAGTCGGTGCTGAGCAAGGACCCGAATGAAAAACGTGACCA
CATGGTTCTTCTTGAGTTCGTCACGGCTGCGGGCATCACGTTGGGCATGGACGAACTGTACAAGGGCGCT
GAACAGAAACTTATCTCCGAGGAGGATCTGGCGGAACAGAAGCTGATCAGCGAAGAGGACCTGGCGGAGC
AGAAACTTATCAGCGAAGAGGATCTGTAAACCGGTGCTCGAGGTACGGATCCAATTCGATATCAAGCTTA
TCGATAATCAACCTCTGGATTACAAAATTTGTGAAAGATTGACTGGTATTCTTAACTATGTTGCTCCTTT
TACGCTATGTGGATACGCTGCTTTAATGCCTTTGTATCATGCTATTGCTTCCCGTATGGCTTTCATTTTC
TCCTCCTTGTATAAATCCTGGTTGCTGTCTCTTTATGAGGAGTTGTGGCCCGTTGTCAGGCAACGTGGCG
TGGTGTGCACTGTGTTTGCTGACGCAACCCCCACTGGTTGGGGCATTGCCACCACCTGTCAGCTCCTTTC
CGGGACTTTCGCTTTCCCCCTCCCTATTGCCACGGCGGAACTCATCGCCGCCTGCCTTGCCCGCTGCTGG
ACAGGGGCTCGGCTGTTGGGCACTGACAATTCCGTGGTGTTGTCGGGGAAATCATCGTCCTTTCCTTGGC
TGCTCGCCTATGTTGCCACCTGGATTCTGCGCGGGACGTCCTTCTGCTACGTCCCTTCGGCCCTCAATCC
AGCGGACCTTCCTTCCCGCGGCCTGCTGCCGGCTCTGCGGCCTCTTCCGCGTCTTCGCCTTCGCCCTCAG
ACGAGTCGGATCTCCCTTTGGGCCGCCTCCCCGCATCGATACCGAGCGCTGCTCGAGAGATCTACGGGTG
GCATCCCTGTGACCCCTCCCCAGTGCCTCTCCTGGCCCTGGAAGTTGCCACTCCAGTGCCCACCAGCCTT
GTCCTAATAAAATTAAGTTGCATCATTTTGTCTGACTAGGTGTCCTTCTATAATATTATGGGGTGGAGGG
GGGTGGTATGGAGCAAGGGGCAAGTTGGGAAGACAACCTGTAGGGCCTGCGGGGTCTATTGGGAACCAAG
CTGGAGTGCAGTGGCACAATCTTGGCTCACTGCAATCTCCGCCTCCTGGGTTCAAGCGATTCTCCTGCCT
CAGCCTCCCGAGTTGTTGGGATTCCAGGCATGCATGACCAGGCTCAGCTAATTTTTGTTTTTTTGGTAGA
GACGGGGTTTCACCATATTGGCCAGGCTGGTCTCCAACTCCTAATCTCAGGTGATCTACCCACCTTGGCC
TCCCAAATTGCTGGGATTACAGGCGTGAACCACTGCTCCCTTCCCTGTCCTTCTGATTTTGTAGGTAACC
ACGTGCGGACCGAGCGGCCGCAGGAACCCCTAGTGATGGAGTTGGCCACTCCCTCTCTGCGCGCTCGCTC
GCTCACTGAGGCCGGGCGACCAAAGGTCGCCCGACGCCCGGGCTTTGCCCGGGCGGCCTCAGTGAGCGAG
CGAGCGCGCAGCTGCCTGCAGGGGCGCCTGATGCGGTATTTTCTCCTTACGCATCTGTGCGGTATTTCAC
ACCGCATA
[95 nt withheld, positions 3019-3113]
T
[46 nt withheld, positions 3115-3160]
C
[141 nt withheld, positions 3162-3302]
CCTTTGACGTTGGAGTCCACGTTCTTT
[37 nt withheld, positions 3330-3366]
ACTCTATCTCGGGCTATTCTTTTGATTTATAAGGGATTTTGCCGATTTCGGTCTATTGGTTAAAAAATGA
GCTGATTTAACAAAAATTTAACGCGAATTTTAACAAAATATTAACGTTTACAATTTTATGGTGCACTCTC
AGTACAATCTGCTCTGATGCCGCATAGTTAAGCCAGCCCCGACACCCGCCAACACCCGCTGACGCGCCCT
GACGGGCTTGTCTGCTCCCGGCATCCGCTTACAGACAAGCTGTGACCGTCTCCGGGAGCTGCATGTGTCA
GAGGTTTTCACCGTCATCACCGAAACGCGCGAGACGAAAGGGCCTCGTGATACGCCTATTTTTATAGGTT
AATGTCATGATAATAATGGTTTCTTAGACGTCAGGTGGCACTTTTCGGGGAAATGTGCGCGGAACCCCTA
TTTGTTTATTTTTCTAAATACATTCAAATATGTATCCGCTCATGAGACAATAACCCTGATAAATGCTTCA
ATAATATTGAAAAAGGAAGAGTATGAGTATTCAACATTTCCGTGTCGCCCTTATTCCCTTTTTTGCGGCA
TTTTGCCTTCCTGTTTTTGCTCACCCAGAAACGCTGGTGAAAGTAAAAGATGCTGAAGATCAGTTGGGTG
CACGAGTGGGTTACATCGAACTGGATCTCAACAGCGGTAAGATCCTTGAGAGTTTTCGCCCCGAAGAACG
TTTTCCAATGATGAGCACTTTTAAAGTTCTGCTATGTGGCGCGGTATTATCCCGTATTGACGCCGGGCAA
GAGCAACTCGGTCGCCGCATACACTATTCTCAGAATGACTTGGTTGAGTACTCACCAGTCACAGAAAAGC
ATCTTACGGATGGCATGACAGTAAGAGAATTATGCAGTGCTGCCATAACCATGAGTGATAACACTGCGGC
CAACTTACTTCTGACAACGATCGGAGGACCGAAGGAGCTAACCGCTTTTTTGCACAACATGGGGGATCAT
GTAACTCGCCTTGATCGTTGGGAACCGGAGCTGAATGAAGCCATACCAAACGACGAGCGTGACACCACGA
TGCCTGTAGCAATGGCAACAACGTTGCGCAAACTATTAACTGGCGAACTACTTACTCTAGCTTCCCGGCA
ACAATTAATAGACTGGATGGAGGCGGATAAAGTTGCAGGACCACTTCTGCGCTCGGCCCTTCCGGCTGGC
TGGTTTATTGCTGATAAATCTGGAGCCGGTGAGCGTGGGTCTCGCGGTATCATTGCAGCACTGGGGCCAG
ATGGTAAGCCCTCCCGTATCGTAGTTATCTACACGACGGGGAGTCAGGCAACTATGGATGAACGAAATAG
ACAGATCGCTGAGATAGGTGCCTCACTGATTAAGCATTGGTAACTGTCAGACCAAGTTTACTCATATATA
CTTTAGATTGATTTAAAACTTCATTTTTAATTTAAAAGGATCTAGGTGAAGATCCTTTTTGATAATCTCA
TGACCAAAATCCCTTAACGTGAGTTTTCGTTCCACTGAGCGTCAGACCCCGTAGAAAAGATCAAAGGATC
TTCTTGAGATCCTTTTTTTCTGCGCGTAATCTGCTGCTTGCAAACAAAAAAACCACCGCTACCAGCGGTG
GTTTGTTTGCCGGATCAAGAGCTACCAACTCTTTTTCCGAAGGTAACTGGCTTCAGCAGAGCGCAGATAC
CAAATACTGTTCTTCTAGTGTAGCCGTAGTTAGGCCACCACTTCAAGAACTCTGTAGCACCGCCTACATA
CCTCGCTCTGCTAATCCTGTTACCAGTGGCTGCTGCCAGTGGCGATAAGTCGTGTCTTACCGGGTTGGAC
TCAAGACGATAGTTACCGGATAAGGCGCAGCGGTCGGGCTGAACGGGGGGTTCGTGCACACAGCCCAGCT
TGGAGCGAACGACCTACACCGAACTGAGATACCTACAGCGTGAGCTATGAGAAAGCGCCACGCTTCCCGA
AGGGAGAAAGGCGGACAGGTATCCGGTAAGCGGCAGGGTCGGAACAGGAGAGCGCACGAGGGAGCTTCCA
GGGGGAAACGCCTGGTATCTTTATAGTCCTGTCGGGTTTCGCCACCTCTGACTTGAGCGTCGATTTTTGT
GATGCTCGTCAGGGGGGCGGAGCCTATGGAAAAACGCCAGCAACGCGGCCTTTTTACGGTTCCTGGCCTT
TTGCTGGCCTTTTGCTCACATGT
